>Addgene plasmid #66165 | FoxO1 KQ | addgene partial sequence | sequence record 152796 | pBABE5 5'-CTTTATCCAGCCCTCAC-3'
GCGCCTCAGGTGGTGGAGACCGACCCGGACTTCGAGCCGCTGCCCCGGCAGCGTTCCTGTACCTGGCCGC
TGCCCAGGCCGGAGTTTAACCAGTCCAACTCGACCACCTCCAGTCCGGCGCCGTCGGGCGGCGCGGCCGC
CAACCCCGACGCCGCGGCGAGCCTGGCCTCGGCGTCCGCTGTCAGCACCGACTTTATGAGCAACCTGAGC
CTGCTGGAGGAGAGTGAGGACTTCGCGCGGGCGCCAGGCTGCGTGGCCGTGGCGGCGGCGGCTGCGGCCA
GCAGGGGCCTGTGCGGGGACTTCCAGGGCCCCGAGGCGGGCTGCGTGCACCCAGCGCCGCCACAGCCCCC
ACCGACCGGGCCGCTGTCGCAGCCCCCACCCGTGCCTCCCTCCGCTGCCGCCGCCGCGGGGCCACTCGCG
GGACAGCCGCGCAAGACCAGCTCGTCGCGCCGCAACGCGTGGGGCAACCTGTCGTACGCCGACCTCATCA
CCAAGGCCATCGAGAGCTCAGCCGAGAAGAGGCTCACCCTGTCGCAGATCTACGAGTGGATGGTGAAGAG
CGTGCCCTACTTCAAGGATAAGGGCGACAGCAACAGCTCGGCGGGCTGGAAGAATTCAATTCGTCATAAT
CTGTCCCTTCACAGCAAGTTTATTCGAGTGCAGAATGAAGGAACTGGAAAGAGTTCTTGGTGGATGCTCA
