>Addgene plasmid #66165 | FoxO1 KQ | addgene partial sequence | sequence record 152797 | pBABE3 5'-ACCCTAACTGACACACATTCC-3'
CTACGTACCACCACACTGGGATCCTCAGCCTGACACCCAGCTATGTGTCGTTGTCTTGACACTGTGTGGG
AAGCTTTGGTTGGGCAACACATTATCAAAGTTAAAATCCAAGGTATCTCCATCCATGAGGTCATTCCGAA
TGATGGACTCCATGTCACAGTCCAAGCGCTCAATAAACATGCCATCCAAGTCACTTGGGAGCTTCTCCTG
GTGGAGGACACCCATCCTACCATAGCCATTGCAGCTGCTCACCGAGGAGTAGCTGCCCAGGGCACTCATC
TGCATGGGGTGGGACAGAGGCACTTGTAAAGGTGTCTTCACGGGGGTCAAGCGGTTCATGGCAGATGTGT
GAGGCATGGTGTTCACCACATGGGGCAGGGTACGGCCGTTGACCGAAGCCGTTTGCTGTGCATGTCCAGG
GTGGGTGTGGGAGCTGGGGTTCATCATTTTGTTATGAGATGCCTGGCTGCCATACGCTGGCATGACCGAA
TTAGGGCCCATCATTACATTTTGGCCCAGGACCCGACTGTTGGGTTGGGCCACTCCGGGATCAACCGGTG
ACATAATGTCATTGTGGGGAGGAGAGTCAGAAGTCAACAACTCTTTCAAGAGTCCTGGGGCACAGTTATA
CTGGTTCAATCCTCCGTAACTTGATTTGCTGTCCTGAAGTGTCTGCATAGGCATCTGGGGCAAAGGGCTC
ATGCTGGATTGGCCGTATGTGTACTTTGAGTAGTTTGGACTGGGTGAATTTAGACTGGTGTTTGGCGGTG
CAAACGAATAGCATGGTGTCTGCTGCATCATGCTGCCAGGCGAGGACTGGGTGGACACAGTTAA
