>Addgene plasmid #66165 | FoxO1 KQ | addgene partial sequence | sequence record 153714 | mFOXO1-R 5'-TGCTCATAAAGTCGGTGCTG-3'
GCTCGCCGCGGCGTCGGGGTTGGCGGCCGCGCCGCCCGACGGCGCCGGACTGGAGGTGGTCGAGTTGGAC
TGGTTAAACTCCGGCCTGGGCAGCGGCCAGGTACAGGAACGCTGCCGGGGCAGCGGCTCGAAGTCCGGGT
CGGTCTCCACCACCTGAGGCGCCTCGGCCATGGGGATCCGGCCGGCGCCTAGAGAAGGAGTGAGGGCTGG
ATAAAGGGAGGATCGAGGCGGGGTCGAACGAGGAGGTTCAAGGGGGAGAGACGGGGCGGATGGAGGAAGA
GGAGGCGGAGGCTTAGGGTGTACAAAGGGCTTGACCCAGGGAGGGGGGTCAAAAGCCAAGGCTTCCCAGG
TCACGATGTAGGGGACCTGGTCTGGGTGTCCATGCGGGCCAGGTGAAAAGACCTTGATCTTAACCTGGGT
GATGAGGTCTCGGTTAAAGGTGCCGTCTCGCGGCCATCCGACGTTAAAGGTTGGCCATTCTGCAGAGCAG
AAGGTAACCCAACGTCTCTTCTTGACATCTACCGACTGGTTGTGAGCGATCCGCTCGACATCTTTCCAGT
GACCTAAGGTCAAACTTAAGGGAGTGGTAACAGTCTGGCCCTAATTTTCAGACAAATACAGAAACACAGT
CAGACAGAGACAACACAGAACGATGCTGCAGCGCTGCAGCAGACAAGACGCGCGGCTTCGGTTCCAAACC
GAAAGCAAAAATTCAGACGGAGGCGGGAACTGTTTTAGGTTCTCGTCTCCTACCA
