>Addgene plasmid #66165 | FoxO1 KQ | addgene partial sequence | sequence record 153716 | mFoxo1-F 5'-aaggccatcgagagctcag-3'
ATCTACGAGTGGATGGTGAAGAGCGTGCCCTACTTCAAGGATAAGGGCGACAGCAACAGCTCGGCGGGCT
GGAAGAATTCAATTCGTCATAATCTGTCCCTTCACAGCAAGTTTATTCGAGTGCAGAATGAAGGAACTGG
AAAGAGTTCTTGGTGGATGCTCAATCCAGAGGGAGGCCAGAGCGGACAATCACCCCGGAGAAGAGCTGCG
TCCATGGACAACAACAGTAAATTTGCTCAGAGCCGAGGGCGGGCTGCTAAGAAAAAAGCATCTCTCCAGT
CTGGGCAAGAGGGTCCTGGAGACAGCCCTGGGTCTCAGTTTTCTAAGTGGCCTGCGAGTCCTGGGTCCCA
CAGCAACGATGACTTTGATAACTGGAGTACATTTCGTCCTCGAACCAGCTCAAATGCTAGTACCATCAGT
GGGAGACTTTCTCCCATCATGACAGAGCAGGATGACCTGGGAGATGGGGACGTGCATTCCCTGGTGTATC
CACCCTCTGCTGCCAAGATGGCGTCTACGCTGCCCAGTCTGTCTGAAATCAGCAATCCAGAAAACATGGA
GAACCTTCTGGATAATCTCAACCTTCTCTCGTCCCCAACATCTTTAACTGTGTCCACCCAGTCCTCGCCT
GGCAGCATGATGCAGCAGACACCATGCTATTCGTTTGCACCGCCAAACACCAGTCTAAATTCACCCAGTC
CAAACTACTCAAAGTACACATACGGCCAATCCAGCATGAGCCCTTTGCCCCAGATGCCTATGCAGACACT
TCAGGACAGCAAATCAAGTTACGGAGGA
