[The description below was written by a language model from this plasmid's Addgene catalogue record.]
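Description:
FoxO1 KQ is a retroviral mammalian expression plasmid built on the pBabe bleo backbone and carrying a mutant form of mouse FoxO1 (also known as FKHR). It is propagated in E. coli under ampicillin selection, and transduced or transfected mammalian cells are selected with Zeocin through the bleomycin-family resistance marker that gives the backbone its name. pBabe vectors are Moloney murine leukemia virus-derived constructs in which the insert generally sits between the viral long terminal repeats and is transcribed from the 5′ LTR. A packaging signal allows the transcript to be packaged into retroviral particles when the plasmid is introduced into a packaging cell line. The record has no feature table, however, so the promoter, origin of replication and exact element layout are not explicitly stated for this plasmid. No epitope tag or reporter is recorded, and the cloning method is listed as unknown.

The insert carries three substitutions, K242Q, K245Q and K262Q, which replace lysines surrounding Ser-253 that are known acetylation sites. Glutamine is uncharged and is commonly used to mimic the acetylated state of lysine, so this variant serves as a constitutive acetylation-mimic form of FoxO1 that cannot be acetylated or deacetylated at those positions. The associated work concerns regulation of adipocyte differentiation by SIRT2 through FoxO1 acetylation and deacetylation. The construct therefore suits stable retroviral expression of the mutant in mammalian cells to test how the acetylation status of these residues affects FoxO1 function, for example in adipocyte differentiation.
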