Addgene plasmid #66165: FoxO1 KQ
Purpose: Expresses FoxO1 with three Lys residues surrounding Ser-253 that are known to be sites of acetylation were replaced by glutamine residues.
Depositing lab: Ronald Kahn. Depositing organization: Joslin Diabetes Center. Publication: SIRT2 regulates adipocyte differentiation through FoxO1 acetylation/deacetylation. Jing E, Gesta S, Kahn CR. Cell Metab. 2007 Aug . 6(2):105-14. 10.1016/j.cmet.2007.07.003 PubMed 17681146.
Backbone
  Vector backbone: pBabe bleo
  Vector type: Mammalian Expression, Retroviral
  Selectable markers: Zeocin
Growth in bacteria
  Bacterial resistance: Ampicillin, 100 μg/mL
  Growth temperature: 37°C
  Growth strain: DH5alpha
  Copy number: Unknown
Gene/Insert
  Gene/Insert name: FoxO1 KQ (alt name: FKHR)
  Species: M. musculus (mouse)
  Mutation: K242Q, K245Q and K262Q
  Entrez Gene: Foxo1 (a.k.a. Afxh, FKHR, Fkhr1, Foxo1a)
  Cloning method: Unknown
  Sequencing primers: 5′ pBABE5; 3′ pBABE3
Terms and licenses: Academic/Nonprofit Terms; Industry Terms: Not Available to Industry
How to cite: FoxO1 KQ was a gift from Ronald Kahn (Addgene plasmid # 66165 ; http://n2t.net/addgene:66165 ; RRID:Addgene_66165)
